Addgene plasmid #130206: pRDAX-VALENTIA-025 Lamp1-mVenus//BsaI
Purpose: EMMA Kit # 1000000119 extension
Depositing lab: Gary Lewin. Depositing organization: Max-Delbrueck-Centrum fuer Molekulare Medizin (MDC).
Backbone
  Vector backbone: custom built
  Vector type: Synthetic Biology
Growth in bacteria
  Bacterial resistance: Ampicillin, 100 μg/mL
  Growth temperature: 37°C
  Growth strain: DH5alpha
  Copy number: High Copy
Gene/Insert
  Gene/Insert name: Lamp1-mVenus
  Species: M. musculus (mouse)
  Cloning method: Restriction Enzyme; 5′ cloning site unknown (unknown if destroyed); 3′ cloning site unknown (unknown if destroyed)
Terms and licenses: Academic/Nonprofit Terms; Industry Terms: Not Available to Industry
How to cite: pRDAX-VALENTIA-025 Lamp1-mVenus//BsaI was a gift from Gary Lewin (Addgene plasmid # 130206 ; http://n2t.net/addgene:130206 ; RRID:Addgene_130206)
