[The description below was written by a language model from this plasmid's Addgene catalogue record and pLannotate feature annotations shown in this document.]
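Description:
pRDAX-VALENTIA-025 Lamp1-mVenus//BsaI is a custom-built, high-copy synthetic biology plasmid of about 5.6 kb, deposited as an extension to the EMMA modular mammalian assembly kit. It is propagated in E. coli through a ColE1/pUC-type origin and selected with ampicillin. In the annotated sequence the β-lactamase gene is driven by a cat promoter. The origin and resistance cassette are bracketed by the T3Te, T7Te and tonB transcription terminators, an arrangement that insulates the bacterial maintenance functions from read-through into or out of the neighbouring payload.

The payload is a complete mammalian expression unit. A CMV immediate-early enhancer paired with the chicken β-actin promoter (a CAG-style hybrid that typically gives strong, broad expression) drives a Lamp1 coding sequence. This is followed, after a short gap, by mVenus, a monomeric, rapidly maturing yellow fluorescent protein, and the unit ends in an SV40 polyadenylation signal. The layout is consistent with a C-terminal Lamp1-mVenus fusion, which would label lysosomes and late endosomes, since Lamp1 is a lysosome-associated membrane glycoprotein. The catalogue lists the insert species as mouse, whereas the automated annotation matched the Lamp1 region to the rat protein; the record does not resolve this discrepancy.

The "//BsaI" in the name suggests that the cassette is configured for BsaI-based Golden Gate assembly, as used in EMMA-type systems. However, the cloning sites are recorded as unknown and no Type IIS sites are annotated. A stretch of roughly 800 bp between the poly(A) signal and the T3Te terminator also carries no annotation. Beyond its role as a kit extension, no specific application is stated.
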