Features (pLannotate 1.2.2; 11 found; start..end, strand, type, name):
    158..537     +  enhancer       CMV enhancer: human cytomegalovirus immediate early enhancer
    539..814     +  promoter       chicken β-actin promoter: No description available
    840..2060    +  CDS            Lamp1: LAMP1_RAT - Also known as Lamp-1. Experimental evidence at protein level: Swiss-Prot protein existence level 1. Presents carbohydrate ligands to selectins. Also implicated in tumor cell metastasis. From Rattus norvegicus (Rat).
   2124..2837    +  CDS            mVenus: mVenus is a basic (constitutively fluorescent) yellow fluorescent protein published in 2006, derived from Aequorea victoria. It is reported to be a rapidly-maturing monomer with moderate acid sensitivity.
   2961..3082    +  polyA_signal   SV40 poly(A) signal: SV40 polyadenylation signal
   3883..3912    +  terminator     T3Te terminator: phage T3 early transcription terminator
   3934..4521    +  rep_origin     ori: high-copy-number ColE1/pMB1/pBR322/pUC origin of replication
   4533..4560    -  terminator     T7Te terminator: phage T7 early transcription terminator
   4584..5444    -  CDS            AmpR: β-lactamase; bla; confers resistance to ampicillin, carbenicillin, and related antibiotics
   5445..5547    -  promoter       cat promoter: promoter of the E. coli cat gene encoding chloramphenicol acetyltransferase
   5548..2       -  terminator     tonB terminator (across the origin): bidirectional E. coli tonB-P14 transcription terminator
>Addgene plasmid #130206 | pRDAX-VALENTIA-025 Lamp1-mVenus//BsaI | addgene full sequence | sequence record 273533 | Addgene NGS Result
CTTTCTGCTATGGAGGTCAGGTATGATTTAAAGGTCTCATAGGTCTTGTATTCAGTCTCGCACTTTAGAC
ATGGTCTTCTGCTGCCCGTGGTCCTCTATTCGTCGGATGTTCTGTCGATTCTTCCTGTCTATCTGGACTG
GATCTGATATCATCGTCGACATTGATTATTGACTAGTTATTAATAGTAATCAATTACGGGGTCATTAGTT
CATAGCCCATATATGGAGTTCCGCGTTACATAACTTACGGTAAATGGCCCGCCTGGCTGACCGCCCAACG
ACCCCCGCCCATTGACGTCAATAATGACGTATGTTCCCATAGTAACGCCAATAGGGACTTTCCATTGACG
TCAATGGGTGGAGTATTTACGGTAAACTGCCCACTTGGCAGTACATCAAGTGTATCATATGCCAAGTACG
CCCCCTATTGACGTCAATGACGGTAAATGGCCCGCCTGGCATTATGCCCAGTACATGACCTTATGGGACT
TTCCTACTTGGCAGTACATCTACGTATTAGTCATCGCTATTACCATGGTCGAGGTGAGCCCCACGTTCTG
CTTCACTCTCCCCATCTCCCCCCCCTCCCCACCCCCAATTTTGTATTTATTTATTTTTTAATTATTTTGT
GCAGCGATGGGGGCGGGGGGGGGGGGGGCGCGCGCCAGGCGGGGCGGGGSGGGGSGRGGGGSGGGGSGGG
GCGAGGCGGAGAGGTGCGGCGGCAGCCAATCAGAGCGGCGCGCTCCGAAAGTTTCCTTTTATGGCGAGGC
GGCGGCGGCGGCGGCCCTATAAAAAGCGAAGCGCGCGGCGGGCGGGAGTCGCTGCGTTGGGACGCCACCA
TGGCCGCACCCGGTGCAAGACGCCCTCTTCTGCTGCTGCTGCTGGCCGGCCTCGCTCACTCAGCTCCCGC
ACTCTTTGAGGTGAAAGACAACAACGGAACTGCGTGTATTATGGCATCTTTCAGCGCTTCATTCCTGACA
ACGTATGAAGCGGGGCATGTCAGTAAAGTGAGCAACATGACTCTGCCAGCCAGTGCTGAAGTGCTGAAGA
ACTCCAGCTCATGCGGGGAAAAGAACGCCTCAGAACCAACCCTCGCTATAACCTTTGGGGAGGGCTACTT
GTTGAAGTTGACGTTTACGAAGAACACAACACGGTATTCCGTACAGCACATGTACTTCACTTACAACCTG
AGCGATACTCAGTTCTTTCCCAATGCAAGTTCCAAGGGCCCAGACACTGTTGATTCCACCACCGACATCA
AGGCCGACATCAACAAGACATACAGATGCGTGTCTGACATCCGGGTGTACATGAAGAATGTCACTATTGT
ACTCTGGGATGCCACCATACAGGCCTATTTGCCCAGCAGCAATTTCAGCAAAGAGGAAACAAGGTGTCCG
CAGGATCAGCCATCTCCTACCACTGGACCTCCTAGTCCATCCCCACCGCTTGTCCCTACAAACCCCAGCG
TGAGCAAATACAACGTCACAGGAGACAATGGCACCTGTCTGCTGGCATCCATGGCTTTGCAGCTGAATAT
CACCTATATGAAGAAGGACAATACGACCGTGACTCGAGCCTTTAACATCAATCCTTCTGACAAATACAGC
GGTACCTGTGGGGCTCAACTGGTGACACTCAAAGTCGGTAACAAATCTCGCGTGCTGGAACTGCAGTTTG
GCATGAATGCCACCTCCTCTCTGTTCTTCCTGCAAGGTGTGCAGCTGAATATGACCCTTCCTGATGCCAT
TGAGCCCACATTCTCCACCAGCAACTATAGTCTGAAGGCGCTTCAAGCTAGCGTTGGGAACAGTTACAAA
TGCAATTCTGAGGAGCACATTTTCGTGTCAAAGGCCCTTGCTCTCAATGTCTTTTCCGTTCAGGTACAGG
CATTCAGAGTGGAGTCTGATCGTTTCGGCTCAGTAGAAGAGTGCGTCCAAGACGGCAATAACATGCTGAT
CCCCATTGCCGTTGGAGGAGCTCTTGCCGGACTGGTTCTCATCGTGCTCATTGCCTACCTGATAGGCAGG
AAGAGGTCACATGCAGGGTATCAGACAATCAGCGAGTTTGGGAGTACAGGATCCACTGGTTCTACTGGCG
CTGATGGCGGGTCAGGCGGCAGCGTGTCAAAGGGAGAAGAGTTGTTTACCGGTGTTGTTCCCATACTGGT
GGAACTGGATGGTGACGTCAATGGACACAAGTTTAGCGTTTCTGGCGAAGGAGAAGGCGATGCTACCTAT
GGCAAACTGACCCTCAAACTGATCTGTACGACTGGAAAGTTGCCTGTACCTTGGCCAACACTGGTCACAA
CCTTGGGCTATGGGCTGCAATGCTTTGCCCGTTATCCTGATCACATGAAGCAACATGACTTCTTTAAGTC
TGCTATGCCAGAGGGATATGTGCAGGAACGGACTATCTTCTTCAAGGACGACGGCAACTACAAGACGAGA
GCTGAGGTGAAATTTGAGGGTGACACACTGGTGAATCGCATAGAGCTGAAAGGCATCGACTTCAAAGAAG
ATGGGAATATTCTCGGGCATAAACTCGAGTACAACTACAATTCCCACAACGTGTACATCACTGCCGATAA
GCAGAAGAATGGGATTAAGGCGAACTTCAAGATCCGACACAACATCGAGGATGGTGGGGTCCAGCTTGCC
GACCATTATCAGCAGAACACACCCATTGGGGATGGACCAGTCCTGTTGCCGGATAACCACTACCTCAGTT
ACCAGAGCAAACTGTCCAAAGATCCCAATGAGAAGAGGGACCATATGGTACTGCTCGAATTCGTGACTGC
AGCAGGCATTACCCTTGGGATGGATGAACTTTATAAGTCAGGCTCTGATTAAGGCGCCAGGTACATCTCC
AATACGGCGTCTTGCATAGAGAACACGATTAGCACACCGGTTACCCACGTGATGCCCGAACGGACCCATG
TCATGCCAGAGCGCACTGGTAACTTGTTTATTGCAGCTTATAATGGTTACAAATAAAGCAATAGCATCAC
AAATTTCACAAATAAAGCATTTTTTTCACTGCATTCTAGTTGTGGTTTGTCCAAACTCATCAATGTATCT
TATCATGTCTGTCGTCGAATTCGAGTTGGCGCGCCTGTCATTCTAAATCTCTCTTTCAGCCTAAAGCTTT
TTCCCCGTATCCCCCCAGGTGTCTGCAGGCTCAAAGAGCAGCGAGAAGCGTTCAGAGGAAAGCGATCCCG
TGCCACCTTCCCCGTGCCCGGGCTGTCCCCGCACGCTGCCGGCTCGGGGATGCGGGGGGAGCGCCGGACC
GGAGCGGAGCCCCGGGCGGCTCGCTGCTGCCCCCTAGCGGGGGAGGGACGTAATTACATCCCTGGGGGCT
TTGGGAGGGGGCTGTCCCCGTGAGCTCCCAGGCGCGCCTGTCATTCTAAATCTCTCTTTCAGCCTAAAGC
TTTTTCCCCGTATCCCCCCAGGTGTCTGCAGGCTCAAAGAGCAGCGAGAAGCGTTCAGAGGAAAGCGATC
CCGTGCCACCTTCCCCGTGCCCGGGCTGTCCCCGCACGCTGCCGGCTCGGGGATGCGGGGGGAGCGCCGG
ACCGGAGCGGAGCCCCGGGCGGCTCGCTGCTGCCCCCTAGCGGGGGAGGGACGTAATTACATCCCTGGGG
GCTTTGGGGGGGGGCTGTCCCCGTGAGCTCCCAGGCGCGCCAACTCGGTACCTCACCCGATTCTCATCAT
GGAGACACATCAGGACATCTCCAATACCGCCATGGAAACGCACCAAGATGCGACTGCTCTTCTGCCAGTG
ACGGCATTCGTCTGCAAGATTAACGGCATACAGAAAGAAACGATGAGACCCATTCAGGACGAGCCTCAGA
CTCCAGCGTAACTGGACTGCAATCAACTCACTGGCTCACCTTCACGGGTGGGCCTTTCTTCGGTAGAAAA
TCAAAGGATCTTCTTGAGATCCTTTTTTTCTGCGCGTAATCTGCTGCTTGCAAACAAAAAAACCACCGCT
ACCAGCGGTGGTTTGTTTGCCGGATCAAGAGCTACCAACTCTTTTTCCGAGGTAACTGGCTTCAGCAGAG
CGCAGATACCAAATACTGTTCTTCTAGTGTAGCCGTAGTTAGGCCACCACTTCAAGAACTCTGTAGCACC
GCCTACATACCTCGCTCTGCTAATCCTGTTACCAGTGGCTGCTGCCAGTGGCGATAAGTCGTGTCTTACC
GGGTTGGACTCAAGACGATAGTTACCGGATAAGGCGCAGCGGTCGGGCTGAACGGGGGGTTCGTGCACAC
AGCCCAGCTTGGAGCGAACGACCTACACCGAACTGAGATACCTACAGCGTGAGCTATGAGAAAGCGCCAC
GCTTCCCGAAGGGAGAAAGGCGGACAGGTATCCGGTAAGCGGCAGGGTCGGAACAGGAGAGCGCACGAGG
GAGCTTCCAGGGGGAAACGCCTGGTATCTTTATAGTCCTGTCGGGTTTCGCCACCTCTGACTTGAGCATC
GATTTTTGTGATGCTCGTCAGGGGGGCGGAGCCTATGGAAAAACGCCAGCAACGCAGAAAGGCCCACCCG
AAGGTGAGCCAGGTGATTACATTTGGGCCCTCATTACCAATGCTTAATCAGTGAGGCACCTATCTCAGCG
ATCTGTCTATTTCGTTCATCCATAGTTGCCTGACTCCCCGTCGTGTAGATAACTACGATGCGGGAGGGCT
TACCATCTGGCCCCAGTGCTGCAATGATACCGCGAGAACCACGCTCACCGGCTCCAGATTTATCAGCAAT
AAACCAGCCAGCCGGGAGGGCCGAGCGCAGAAGTGATCCTGCAACTTTATCCGCCTCCATCCAGTCTATT
AATTGTTGCCGGGAAGCTAGAGTAAGTAGTTCGCCAGTTAATAGTTTGCGCAACGTTGTTGCCATTGCTA
CAGGCATCGTGGTGTCACGCTCGTCGTTTGGTATGGCTTCATTCAGCTCCGGTTCCCAACGATCAAGGCG
AGTTACATGATCCCCCATGTTGTGCAAAAAAGCGGTTAGCTCCTTCGGTCCTCCGATCGTTGCCAGAAGT
AAGTTGGCCGCAGTGTTATCACTCATGGTTATGGCAGCACTGCATAATTCTCTTACTGTCATGCCATCCG
TGAGATGCTTTTCTGTGACTGGTGAGTACTCAACCAAGTCATTCTGAGAATAGTGTATGCGGCGACCGAG
TTGCTCTTGCCCGGCGTCAATACGGGATAATACCGCGCCACATAGCAGAACTTTAAAAGTGCTCATCATT
GGAAAACGTTCTTCGGGGCGTAAACTCTCAAGGATCTTACCGCTGTTGAGATCCAGTTCGATGTAACCCA
CTCGTGCACCCAACTGATCTTCAGCATCTTTTACTTTCACCAGCGTTTCTGGGTGAGCAAAAACAGGAAG
GCAAAATGCCGCAAAAAAGGGAATAAGGGCGACACGGAAATGTTGAATACTCATTTTAGCTTCCTTAGCT
CCTGAAAATCTCGATAACTCAAAAAATACGCCCGGTAGTGATCTTATTTCATTATGGTGAAAGTTGGAAC
CTCTTACGTGCCGATCAAGTCAAAAGCCTCCGGTCGGAGGCTTTTGA
